Addgene plasmid #54432: LI E-F HSP-T
Depositing lab: Martin Parniske. Depositing organization: Ludwig-Maximilians-Universitaet Muenchen (LMU). Publication: A modular plasmid assembly kit for multigene expression, gene silencing and silencing rescue in plants. Binder A, Lambert J, Morbitzer R, Popp C, Ott T, Lahaye T, Parniske M. PLoS One. 2014 Feb 13;9(2):e88218. doi: 10.1371/journal.pone.0088218. eCollection 2014. PubMed 24551083.
Backbone
  Vector backbone: pUC57(Gent)
  Backbone manufacturer: Parniske lab
  Vector type: cloning vector
Growth in bacteria
  Bacterial resistance: Gentamicin, 10 μg/mL
  Growth temperature: 37°C
  Growth strain: DH5alpha
  Copy number: High Copy
Gene/Insert
  Gene/Insert name: Heat Shock Protein terminator A.thaliana
  Species: Synthetic
  Cloning method: Unknown
  Sequencing primers: 5′ M13-F20; 3′ M13Rev
Terms and licenses: Academic/Nonprofit Terms; Industry Terms: Not Available to Industry
How to cite: LI E-F HSP-T was a gift from Martin Parniske (Addgene plasmid # 54432 ; http://n2t.net/addgene:54432 ; RRID:Addgene_54432)
