[The description below was written by a language model from this plasmid's Addgene catalogue record and pLannotate feature annotations shown in this document.]
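Description:
LI E-F HSP-T is a small (about 2.7 kb) bacterial cloning vector that serves as a Level I ("LI") part in a modular plasmid assembly kit for building multigene expression, gene silencing and silencing-rescue constructs in plants. It is built on pUC57(Gent), a pUC57 derivative in which selection is by gentamicin. The feature table shows the aacC1 aminoglycoside acetyltransferase gene, which spans the sequence origin, preceded by a class 1 integron Pc promoter that presumably drives it. Replication in E. coli relies on a high-copy ColE1/pUC-type origin, consistent with the recorded high copy number. Short fragments of rop, bom and lacI are also annotated and appear to be non-functional remnants of the backbone's ancestry.

The payload is a single regulatory module: the transcription terminator of the Arabidopsis thaliana heat shock protein 18.2 gene, annotated at roughly 250 bp and listed as synthetic in origin. This terminator is known for efficient transcript termination in plant expression cassettes. It sits within the pUC cloning region, between a lacZα fragment on one side and the lac operator, lac promoter and CAP binding site on the other, so the M13 forward and reverse primer sites flank it for sequence verification. The "E-F" in the name most likely denotes the flanking fusion sites that fix the module's position in an ordered assembly, here the terminator slot at the end of a transcription unit. However, the record does not annotate these sites or any type IIS restriction sites, and the cloning method is listed as unknown. The plasmid has no plant promoter, coding sequence or plant selection marker, so it is a donor of the terminator part, not an expression vector in itself.
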