Features (pLannotate 1.2.2; 11 found; start..end, strand, type, name):
    163..198     +  CDS            rop (fragment): Rop protein, which maintains plasmids at low copy number; rop
    300..399     +  misc_feature   bom (fragment): basis of mobility region from pBR322
    405..562     -  CDS            lacZα (fragment): LacZα fragment of β-galactosidase; lacZ fragment
    594..842     +  terminator     HSP terminator: efficient transcription terminator from the Arabidopsis thaliana heat shock protein 18.2 gene (Nagaya et al., 2010)
    951..967     -  protein_bind   lac operator: The lac repressor binds to the lac operator to inhibit transcription in E. coli. This inhibition can be relieved by adding lactose or isopropyl-β-D-thiogalactopyranoside (IPTG). lac repressor encoded by lacI
    975..1005    -  promoter       lac promoter: promoter for the E. coli lac operon
   1020..1041    -  protein_bind   CAP binding site: CAP binding activates transcription in the presence of cAMP. E. coli catabolite activator protein
   1054..1146    -  CDS            lacI (fragment): lac repressor; lacI; The lac repressor binds to the lac operator to inhibit transcription in E. coli. This inhibition can be relieved by adding lactose or isopropyl-β-D-thiogalactopyranoside (IPTG).
   1329..1917    -  rep_origin     ori: high-copy-number ColE1/pMB1/pBR322/pUC origin of replication
   2032..2060    +  promoter       Pc promoter: intI1 (promoter lies within the coding sequence); class 1 integron promoter
   2249..46      +  CDS            aacC1 (across the origin): AACC1_PSEAI - Experimental evidence at protein level: Swiss-Prot protein existence level 1. Responsible for gentamicin resistance and has a limited substrate range. From Pseudomonas aeruginosa.
>Addgene plasmid #54432 | LI E-F HSP-T | depositor full sequence | sequence record 84652 | Full Sequence
ACGGGAAGAAGTGATGCACTTTGATATCGACCCAAGTACCGCCACCTAACAATTCGTTCAAGCCGAGATC
GGCTTCCCGGCCGCGGAGTTGTTCGGTAAATTGTCACAACGCCGCTCATGACATTAACCTATAAAAATAG
GCGTATCACGAGGCCCTTTTGTCTCGCGCGTTTCGGTGATGACGGTGAAAACCTCTGACACATGCAGCTC
CCGGAGAAGGTCACAGCTTGTCTGTAAGCGGATGCCGGGAGCAGACAAGCCCGTCAGGGCGCGTCAGCGG
GTGTTGGCGGGTGTCGGGGCTGGCTTAACTATGCGGCATCAGAGCAGATTGTACTGAGAGTGCACCATAT
GCGGTGTGAAATACCGCACAGATGCGTAAGGAGAAAATACCGCATCAGGCGCCATTCGCCATTCAGGCTG
CGCAACTGTTGGGAAGGGCGATCGGTGCGGGCCTCTTCGCTATTACGCCAGCTGGCGAAAGGGGGATGTG
CTGCAAGGCGATTAAGTTGGGTAACGCCAGGGTTTTCCCAGTCACGACGTTGTAAAACGACGGCCAGTGA
ATTCGAGCTCGGTACCTCGATGGTCTCAAATCATATGAAGATGAAGATGAAATATTTGGTGTGTCAAATA
AAAAGCTTGTGTGCTTAAGTTTGTGTTTTTTTCTTGGCTTGTTGTGTTATGAATTTGTGGCTTTTTCTAA
TATTAAATGAATGTAAGATCTCATTATAATGAATAAACAAATGTTTCTATAATCCATTGTGAATGTTTTG
TTGGATCTCTTCTGCAGCATATAACTACTGTATGTGCTATGGTATGGACTATGGAATATGATTAAAGATA
AGTGAGAGAGACCTCGAATGCATCTAGATATCGGATCCCGGGCCCGTCGACTGCAGAGGCCTGCATGCAA
GCTTGGCGTAATCATGGTCATAGCTGTTTCCTGTGTGAAATTGTTATCCGCTCACAATTCCACACAACAT
ACGAGCCGGAAGCATAAAGTGTAAAGCCTGGGGTGCCTAATGAGTGAGCTAACTCACATTAATTGCGTTG
CGCTCACTGCCCGCTTTCCAGTCGGGAAACCTGTCGTGCCAGCTGCATTAATGAATCGGCCAACGCGCGG
GGAGAGGCGGTTTGCGTATTGGGCGCTCTTCCGCTTCCTCGCTCACTGACTCGCTGCGCTCGGTCGTTCG
GCTGCGGCGAGCGGTATCAGCTCACTCAAAGGCGGTAATACGGTTATCCACAGAATCAGGGGATAACGCA
GGAAAGAACATGTGAGCAAAAGGCCAGCAAAAGGCCAGGAACCGTAAAAAGGCCGCGTTGCTGGCGTTTT
TCCATAGGCTCCGCCCCCCTGACGAGCATCACAAAAATCGACGCTCAAGTCAGAGGTGGCGAAACCCGAC
AGGACTATAAAGATACCAGGCGTTTCCCCCTGGAAGCTCCCTCGTGCGCTCTCCTGTTCCGACCCTGCCG
CTTACCGGATACCTGTCCGCCTTTCTCCCTTCGGGAAGCGTGGCGCTTTCTCATAGCTCACGCTGTAGGT
ATCTCAGTTCGGTGTAGGTCGTTCGCTCCAAGCTGGGCTGTGTGCACGAACCCCCCGTTCAGCCCGACCG
CTGCGCCTTATCCGGTAACTATCGTCTTGAGTCCAACCCGGTAAGACACGACTTATCGCCACTGGCAGCA
GCCACTGGTAACAGGATTAGCAGAGCGAGGTATGTAGGCGGTGCTACAGAGTTCTTGAAGTGGTGGCCTA
ACTACGGCTACACTAGAAGAACAGTATTTGGTATCTGCGCTCTGCTGAAGCCAGTTACCTTCGGAAAAAG
AGTTGGTAGCTCTTGATCCGGCAAACAAACCACCGCTGGTAGCGGTGGTTTTTTTGTTTGCAAGCAGCAG
ATTACGCGCAGAAAAAAAGGATCTCAAGAAGATCCTTTGATCTTTTCTACGGGGTCTGACGCTCAGTGGA
ACGAAAACTCACGTTAAGGGATTTTGGTCATGAGGCGCACACCGTGGAAACGGATGAAGGCACGAACCCA
GTTGACATAAGCCTGTTCGGTTCGTAAACTGTAATGCAAGTAGCGTATGCGCTCACGCAACTGGTCCAGA
ACCTTGACCGAACGCAGCGGTGGTAACGGCGCAGTGGCGGTTTTCATGGCTTGTTATGACTGTTTTTTTG
TACAGTCTATGCCTCGGGCATCCAAGCAGCAAGCGCGTTACGCCGTGGGTCGATGTTTGATGTTATGGAG
CAGCAACGATGTTACGCAGCAGCAACGATGTTACGCAGCAGGGCAGTCGCCCTAAAACAAAGTTAGGTGG
CTCAAGTATGGGCATCATTCGCACATGTAGGCTCGGCCCTGACCAAGTCAAATCCATGCGGGCTGCTCTT
GATCTTTTCGGTCGTGAGTTCGGCGACGTAGCCACCTACTCCCAACATCAGCCGGACTCCGATTACCTCG
GGAACTTGCTCCGTAGTAAGACATTCATCGCGCTTGCTGCCTTCGACCAAGAAGCGGTTGTTGGCGCTCT
CGCGGCTTACGTTCTGCCCAGGTTTGAGCAGCCGCGTAGTGAGATCTATATCTATGATCTCGCAGTCTCC
GGCGAGCACCGGAGGCAGGGCATTGCCACCGCGCTCATCAATCTCCTCAAGCATGAGGCCAACGCGCTTG
GTGCTTATGTGATCTACGTGCAAGCAGATTACGGTGACGATCCCGCAGTGGCTCTCTATACAAAGTTGGG
CAT
