>Addgene plasmid #54432 | LI E-F HSP-T | addgene partial sequence | sequence record 87685 | M13pUC-Fwd 5'-CCCAGTCACGACGTTGTAAAACG-3'
TCGAGCTCGGTACCTCGATGGTCTCAAATCATATGAAGATGAAGATGAAATATTTGGTGTGTCAAATAAA
AAGCTTGTGTGCTTAAGTTTGTGTTTTTTTCTTGGCTTGTTGTGTTATGAATTTGTGGCTTTTTCTAATA
TTAAATGAATGTAAGATCTCATTATAATGAATAAACAAATGTTTCTATAATCCATTGTGAATGTTTTGTT
GGATCTCTTCTGCAGCATATAACTACTGTATGTGCTATGGTATGGACTATGGAATATGATTAAAGATAAG
TGAGAGAGACCTCGAATGCATCTAGATATCGGATCCCGGGCCCGTCGACTGCAGAGGCCTGCATGCAAGC
TTGGCGTAATCATGGTCATAGCTGTTTCCTGTGTGAAATTGTTATCCGCTCACAATTCCACACAACATAC
GAGCCGGAAGCATAAAGTGTAAAGCCTGGGGTGCCTAATGAGTGAGCTAACTCACATTAATTGCGTTGCG
CTCACTGCCCGCTTTCCAGTCGGGAAACCTGTCGTGCCAGCTGCATTAATGAATCGGCCAACGCGCGGGG
AGAGGCGGTTTGCGTATTGGGCGCTCTTCCGCTTCCTCGCTCACTGACTCGCTGCGCTCGGTCGTTCGGC
TGCGGCGAGCGGTATCAGCTCACTCAAAGGCGGTAATACGGTTATCCACAGAATCAGGGGATAACGCAGG
AAAGAACATGTGAGCAAAAGGCCAGCAAAAGGCCAGGAACCGTAAAAAGGCCGCGTTGCTGGCGTTTTTC
CATAGGCTCCGCCCCCCTGACGAGCATCACAAAAATCGACGCTCAAGTCAGAGGTGGCGAAACCCGACAG
GACTATAAAGATACCAGGCGTTTCCCCCTGGAAGCTCCCTCGTGCGCTCTCCTGTTCCGACCCTGCCGCT
TACCGGATACCTGTCCGCCTTTCTCCCTTCGGGAAGCGTGGCGCTTTCTCATAGCTCACGCTGTAGGTAT
CTCAGTTC
