>Addgene plasmid #54432 | LI E-F HSP-T | addgene partial sequence | sequence record 87686 | M13pUC-Rev 5'-AGCGGATAACAATTTCACACAGG-3'
AGCTTGCATGCAGGCCTCTGCAGTCGACGGGCCCGGGATCCGATATCTAGATGCATTCGAGGTCTCTCTC
ACTTATCTTTAATCATATTCCATAGTCCATACCATAGCACATACAGTAGTTATATGCTGCAGAAGAGATC
CAACAAAACATTCACAATGGATTATAGAAACATTTGTTTATTCATTATAATGAGATCTTACATTCATTTA
ATATTAGAAAAAGCCACAAATTCATAACACAACAAGCCAAGAAAAAAACACAAACTTAAGCACACAAGCT
TTTTATTTGACACACCAAATATTTCATCTTCATCTTCATATGATTTGAGACCATCGAGGTACCGAGCTCG
AATTCACTGGCCGTCGTTTTACAACGTCGTGACTGGGAAAACCCTGGCGTTACCCAACTTAATCGCCTTG
CAGCACATCCCCCTTTCGCCAGCTGGCGTAATAGCGAAGAGGCCCGCACCGATCGCCCTTCCCAACAGTT
GCGCAGCCTGAATGGCGAATGGCGCCTGATGCGGTATTTTCTCCTTACGCATCTGTGCGGTATTTCACAC
CGCATATGGTGCACTCTCAGTACAATCTGCTCTGATGCCGCATAGTTAAGCCAGCCCCGACACCCGCCAA
CACCCGCTGACGCGCCCTGACGGGCTTGTCTGCTCCCGGCATCCGCTTACAGACAAGCTGTGACCTTCTC
CGGGAGCTGCATGTGTCAGAGGTTTTCACCGTCATCACCGAAACGCGCGAGACAAAAGGGCCTCGTGATA
CGCCTATTTTTATAGGTTAATGTCATGAGCGGCGTTGTGACAATTTACCGAACAACTCCGCGGCCGGGAA
GCCGATCTCGGCTTGAACGAATTGTTAGGTGGCGGTACTTGGGTCGATATCAAAGTGCATCACTTCTTCC
CGTATGCCCAACTTTGTATAGAGAGCCACTGCGGGATCGTCACCGTAATCTGCTTG
